>Addgene plasmid #40292 | pFRT/FLAG/HA-DEST PUM2 | depositor full sequence | sequence record 51809 | pFRT/FLAG/HA-DEST PUM2 sequence 8562 bps
GGTAAGCCTATCCCTAACCCTCTCCTCGGTCTCGATTCTACGGACGGATCGGGAGATCTCCCGATCCCCT
ATGGTGCACTCTCAGTACAATCTGCTCTGATGCCGCATAGTTAAGCCAGTATCTGCTCCCTGCTTGTGTG
TTGGAGGTCGCTGAGTAGTGCGCGAGCAAAATTTAAGCTACAACAAGGCAAGGCTTGACCGACAATTGCA
TGAAGAATCTGCTTAGGGTTAGGCGTTTTGCGCTGCTTCGCGATGTACGGGCCAGATATACGCGTTGACA
TTGATTATTGACTAGTTATTAATAGTAATCAATTACGGGGTCATTAGTTCATAGCCCATATATGGAGTTC
CGCGTTACATAACTTACGGTAAATGGCCCGCCTGGCTGACCGCCCAACGACCCCCGCCCATTGACGTCAA
TAATGACGTATGTTCCCATAGTAACGCCAATAGGGACTTTCCATTGACGTCAATGGGTGGAGTATTTACG
GTAAACTGCCCACTTGGCAGTACATCAAGTGTATCATATGCCAAGTACGCCCCCTATTGACGTCAATGAC
GGTAAATGGCCCGCCTGGCATTATGCCCAGTACATGACCTTATGGGACTTTCCTACTTGGCAGTACATCT
ACGTATTAGTCATCGCTATTACCATGGTGATGCGGTTTTGGCAGTACATCAATGGGCGTGGATAGCGGTT
TGACTCACGGGGATTTCCAAGTCTCCACCCCATTGACGTCAATGGGAGTTTGTTTTGGAACCAAAATCAA
CGGGACTTTCCAAAATGTCGTAACAACTCCGCCCCATTGACGCAAATGGGCGGTAGGCGTGTACGGTGGG
AGGTCTATATAAGCAGAGCTCTCCCTATCAGTGATAGAGATCTCCCTATCAGTGATAGAGATCGTCGACG
AGCTCGTTTAGTGAACCGTCAGATCGCCTGGAGACGCCATCCACGCTGTTTTGACCTCCATAGAAGACAC
CGGGACCGATCCAGCCTCCGGACTCTAGCGTTTAAACTTAAGCTTGGTACCATGGACTACAAGGACGACG
ATGACAAGTACCCTTATGACGTGCCCGATTACGCTTTGAACCAGATATCAACAAGTTTGTACAAAAAAGC
AGGCTCCACCATGGGAACCATGAATCATGATTTTCAAGCTCTTGCATTAGAATCTCGGGGAATGGGAGAG
CTTTTGCCTACCAAAAAGTTTTGGGAACCTGATGATTCAACAAAAGATGGACAAAAAGGCATATTTCTTG
GGGATGATGAATGGAGAGAGACTGCATGGGGAGCTTCTCACCATTCAATGTCCCAGCCTATTATGGTACA
GAGAAGATCTGGACAGGGTTTTCATGGAAACAGTGAAGTAAATGCAATACTGTCTCCGCGATCAGAAAGT
GGAGGCCTTGGTGTGAGCATGGTAGAATATGTATTAAGTTCTTCTCCTGCTGATAAATTGGATTCTCGAT
TTAGGAAGGGAAATTTTGGCACTAGAGATGCTGAAACAGATGGACCTGAGAAAGGAGATCAAAAAGGCAA
GGCTTCTCCATTTGAGGAGGACCAAAACAGAGACCTTAAACAAGGAGATGATGATGATTCTAAAATAAAT
GGCAGAGGTTTGCCAAATGGAATGGATGCCGATTGCAAAGATTTTAATCGTACTCCTGGAAGTCGTCAAG
CCTCTCCAACTGAAGTAGTTGAGCGCTTGGGCCCCAATACTAATCCCTCAGAAGGACTGGGGCCTCTTCC
TAATCCTACAGCTAATAAACCACTTGTTGAAGAATTTTCAAATCCTGAAACTCAGAATCTGGATGCCATG
GAACAAGTTGGTCTGGAATCCTTACAGTTTGACTATCCTGGTAATCAGGTACCAATGGACTCTTCAGGAG
CTACTGTAGGCCTTTTTGACTACAATTCCCAGCAGCAGCTCTTTCAGAGGACTAATGCACTAACAGTTCA
ACAGTTAACTGCAGCTCAACAGCAGCAATATGCATTAGCAGCAGCTCAGCAGCCACATATAGCTGGTGTA
TTCTCAGCAGGCCTTGCTCCAGCTGCATTTGTGCCAAATCCATACATTATTAGTGCTGCTCCTCCAGGGA
CCGATCCGTATACTGCAGCAGGATTGGCTGCAGCAGCTACATTAGCAGGTCCAGCAGTGGTTCCACCTCA
GTATTACGGCGTTCCATGGGGGGTGTATCCAGCCAACTTATTTCAGCAGCAAGCTGCAGCTGCGGCAAAT
AACACAGCCAGTCAGCAAGCAGCATCACAAGCTCAGCCTGGACAGCAACAGGTTCTCCGTGCTGGAGCAG
GTCAGCGTCCTCTTACTCCCAATCAGGGTCAGCAAGGGCAGCAAGCAGAATCACTTGCGGCAGCTGCAGC
AGCAAATCCAACATTGGCTTTTGGTCAGGGTCTTGCTACTGGCATGCCAGGCTATCAAGTACTAGCTCCA
ACTGCCTATTATGATCAGACTGGTGCCTTAGTGGTTGGCCCTGGAGCAAGGACTGGCCTTGGAGCTCCAG
TTCGGTTAATGGCTCCAACACCTGTTTTAATTAGTTCAGCAGCAGCACAAGCTGCAGCAGCAGCAGCAGC
TGGAGGAACTGCAAGTAGCCTTACAGGCAGCACAAATGGTCTGTTTCGGCCAATTGGCACTCAGCCACCA
CAGCAGCAGCAACAGCAGCCAAGCACTAATCTGCAATCTAATTCATTTTATGGAAGCAGTTCTTTGACTA
ATAGCTCCCAGAGTAGTTCTTTATTTTCTCATGGACCTGGTCAACCTGGAAGTACATCTCTTGGCTTTGG
AAGTGGTAACTCTTTGGGTGCTGCTATAGGCTCAGCCCTCAGTGGATTTGGTTCATCAGTTGGCAGTTCT
GCAAGTAGTAGTGCCACAAGGAGAGAGTCTCTATCTACTAGCTCTGACTTGTACAAAAGATCTAGTAGCA
GCCTAGCACCCATAGGGCAACCATTTTACAATAGTCTGGGATTTTCCTCCTCTCCAAGTCCAATAGGCAT
GCCTCTGCCAAGCCAAACTCCAGGACATTCACTTACGCCACCGCCATCACTTTCATCACATGGATCCTCA
TCCAGTTTGCATTTAGGAGGACTGACAAATGGTAGTGGTCGATATATCTCTGCAGCACCTGGAGCAGAAG
CAAAATATCGAAGTGCTTCAAGCACTTCCAGTCTATTTAGCTCCAGCAGCCAGCTCTTTCCTCCTTCCCG
GCTTCGGTATAATAGGTCTGATATTATGCCTTCTGGCCGCAGTAGATTATTGGAAGATTTCAGAAACAAC
CGCTTCCCAAACCTTCAGCTTAGAGACTTGATTGGACATATAGTTGAGTTTTCTCAAGACCAGCATGGTT
CTAGATTCATACAGCAAAAACTAGAGAGAGCTACTCCAGCTGAGCGACAGATGGTATTTAATGAAATTCT
GCAAGCAGCCTATCAATTAATGACTGATGTTTTTGGCAACTATGTTATACAGAAGTTTTTTGAGTTTGGG
AGTCTGGATCAAAAATTAGCCCTGGCTACTCGTATTCGTGGTCATGTTCTACCCTTAGCCTTGCAGATGT
ATGGCTGCCGCGTTATTCAGAAAGCATTAGAATCTATTTCTTCTGACCAGCAGAGTGAAATGGTAAAGGA
GCTGGATGGTCATGTGCTCAAATGTGTGAAAGATCAGAATGGAAACCATGTTGTACAAAAATGTATCGAA
TGTGTTCAGCCACAGTCACTACAGTTCATCATTGATGCTTTCAAGGGACAAGTATTTGTGCTTTCAACTC
ATCCTTATGGCTGCAGAGTAATTCAGCGCATCCTAGAGCATTGCACTGCAGAACAGACCTTACCTATCTT
AGAAGAACTCCACCAACATACAGAGCAGTTGGTACAGGATCAGTATGGCAATTATGTTATTCAGCATGTA
CTGGAACACGGTCGACCTGAAGACAAGAGCAAAATTGTTTCCGAAATCAGGGGAAAGGTTTTAGCCCTGA
GTCAACACAAATTTGCCAGCAATGTAGTAGAAAAGTGTGTTACTCATGCCTCCCGTGCTGAGAGAGCTTT
ACTGATTGACGAGGTTTGCTGCCAGAATGATGGTCCTCACAGTGCCTTATACACCATGATGAAGGACCAG
TATGCCAATTACGTGGTTCAAAAGATGATTGATATGGCTGAACCTGCTCAGAGAAAGATAATCATGCACA
AGATTCGACCTCACATTACTACTTTGCGCAAATACACATACGGGAAGCATATACTGGCCAAGTTGGAAAA
GTATTATTTGAAGAATAGCCCGGACCTAGGACCTATTGGAGGACCACCAAATGGAATGCTGTAAGCGGCC
GCACTCGAGATATCTAGACCCAGCTTTCTTGTACAAAGTGGTTGATATCCAGCACAGTGGCGGCCGCTCA
AGTCTAGAGGGCCCGCGGTTCGAAGGTAAGCCTATCCCTAACCCTCTCCTCGGTCTCGATTCTACGCTCG
AGTCTAGAGGGCCCGTTTAAACCCGCTGATCAGCCTCGACTGTGCCTTCTAGTTGCCAGCCATCTGTTGT
TTGCCCCTCCCCCGTGCCTTCCTTGACCCTGGAAGGTGCCACTCCCACTGTCCTTTCCTAATAAAATGAG
GAAATTGCATCGCATTGTCTGAGTAGGTGTCATTCTATTCTGGGGGGTGGGGTGGGGCAGGACAGCAAGG
GGGAGGATTGGGAAGACAATAGCAGGCATGCTGGGGATGCGGTGGGCTCTATGGCTTCTGAGGCGGAAAG
AACCAGCTGGGGCTCTAGGGGGTATCCCC
[124 nt withheld, positions 4790-4913]
C
[91 nt withheld, positions 4915-5005]
AGGGTGATGGTTCACGTACCTAGAAGTTCCTATTCCGAAGTTCCTATTCTCTAGAAAGTATAGGAACTTC
CTTGGCCAAAAAGCCTGAACTCACCGCGACGTCTGTCGAGAAGTTTCTGATCGAAAAGTTCGACAGCGTC
TCCGACCTGATGCAGCTCTCGGAGGGCGAAGAATCTCGTGCTTTCAGCTTCGATGTAGGAGGGCGTGGAT
ATGTCCTGCGGGTAAATAGCTGCGCCGATGGTTTCTACAAAGATCGTTATGTTTATCGGCACTTTGCATC
GGCCGCGCTCCCGATTCCGGAAGTGCTTGACATTGGGGAATTCAGCGAGAGCCTGACCTATTGCATCTCC
CGCCGTGCACAGGGTGTCACGTTGCAAGACCTGCCTGAAACCGAACTGCCCGCTGTTCTGCAGCCGGTCG
CGGAGGCCATGGATGCGATCGCTGCGGCCGATCTTAGCCAGACGAGCGGGTTCGGCCCATTCGGACCGCA
AGGAATCGGTCAATACACTACATGGCGTGATTTCATATGCGCGATTGCTGATCCCCATGTGTATCACTGG
CAAACTGTGATGGACGACACCGTCAGTGCGTCCGTCGCGCAGGCTCTCGATGAGCTGATGCTTTGGGCCG
AGGACTGCCCCGAAGTCCGGCACCTCGTGCACGCGGATTTCGGCTCCAACAATGTCCTGACGGACAATGG
CCGCATAACAGCGGTCATTGACTGGAGCGAGGCGATGTTCGGGGATTCCCAATACGAGGTCGCCAACATC
TTCTTCTGGAGGCCGTGGTTGGCTTGTATGGAGCAGCAGACGCGCTACTTCGAGCGGAGGCATCCGGAGC
TTGCAGGATCGCCGCGGCTCCGGGCGTATATGCTCCGCATTGGTCTTGACCAACTCTATCAGAGCTTGGT
TGACGGCAATTTCGATGATGCAGCTTGGGCGCAGGGTCGATGCGACGCAATCGTCCGATCCGGAGCCGGG
ACTGTCGGGCGTACACAAATCGCCCGCAGAAGCGCGGCCGTCTGGACCGATGGCTGTGTAGAAGTACTCG
CCGATAGTGGAAACCGACGCCCCAGCACTCGTCCGAGGGCAAAGGAATAGCACGTACTACGAGATTTCGA
TTCCACCGCCGCCTTCTATGAAAGGTTGGGCTTCGGAATCGTTTTCCGGGACGCCGGCTGGATGATCCTC
CAGCGCGGGGATCTCATGCTGGAGTTCTTCGCCCACCCCAACTTGTTTATTGCAGCTTATAATGGTTACA
AATAAAGCAATAGCATCACAAATTTCACAAATAAAGCATTTTTTTCACTGCATTCTAGTTGTGGTTTGTC
CAAACTCATCAATGTATCTTATCATGTCTGTATACCGTCGACCTCTAGCTAGAGCTTGGCGTAATCATGG
TCATAGCTGTTTCCTGTGTGAAATTGTTATCCGCTCACAATTCCACACAACATACGAGCCGGAAGCATAA
AGTGTAAAGCCTGGGGTGCCTAATGAGTGAGCTAACTCACATTAATTGCGTTGCGCTCACTGCCCGCTTT
CCAGTCGGGAAACCTGTCGTGCCAGCTGCATTAATGAATCGGCCAACGCGCGGGGAGAGGCGGTTTGCGT
ATTGGGCGCTCTTCCGCTTCCTCGCTCACTGACTCGCTGCGCTCGGTCGTTCGGCTGCGGCGAGCGGTAT
CAGCTCACTCAAAGGCGGTAATACGGTTATCCACAGAATCAGGGGATAACGCAGGAAAGAACATGTGAGC
AAAAGGCCAGCAAAAGGCCAGGAACCGTAAAAAGGCCGCGTTGCTGGCGTTTTTCCATAGGCTCCGCCCC
CCTGACGAGCATCACAAAAATCGACGCTCAAGTCAGAGGTGGCGAAACCCGACAGGACTATAAAGATACC
AGGCGTTTCCCCCTGGAAGCTCCCTCGTGCGCTCTCCTGTTCCGACCCTGCCGCTTACCGGATACCTGTC
CGCCTTTCTCCCTTCGGGAAGCGTGGCGCTTTCTCATAGCTCACGCTGTAGGTATCTCAGTTCGGTGTAG
GTCGTTCGCTCCAAGCTGGGCTGTGTGCACGAACCCCCCGTTCAGCCCGACCGCTGCGCCTTATCCGGTA
ACTATCGTCTTGAGTCCAACCCGGTAAGACACGACTTATCGCCACTGGCAGCAGCCACTGGTAACAGGAT
TAGCAGAGCGAGGTATGTAGGCGGTGCTACAGAGTTCTTGAAGTGGTGGCCTAACTACGGCTACACTAGA
AGGACAGTATTTGGTATCTGCGCTCTGCTGAAGCCAGTTACCTTCGGAAAAAGAGTTGGTAGCTCTTGAT
CCGGCAAACAAACCACCGCTGGTAGCGGTGGTTTTTTTGTTTGCAAGCAGCAGATTACGCGCAGAAAAAA
AGGATCTCAAGAAGATCCTTTGATCTTTTCTACGGGGTCTGACGCTCAGTGGAACGAAAACTCACGTTAA
GGGATTTTGGTCATGAGATTATCAAAAAGGATCTTCACCTAGATCCTTTTAAATTAAAAATGAAGTTTTA
AATCAATCTAAAGTATATATGAGTAAACTTGGTCTGACAGTTACCAATGCTTAATCAGTGAGGCACCTAT
CTCAGCGATCTGTCTATTTCGTTCATCCATAGTTGCCTGACTCCCCGTCGTGTAGATAACTACGATACGG
GAGGGCTTACCATCTGGCCCCAGTGCTGCAATGATACCGCGAGACCCACGCTCACCGGCTCCAGATTTAT
CAGCAATAAACCAGCCAGCCGGAAGGGCCGAGCGCAGAAGTGGTCCTGCAACTTTATCCGCCTCCATCCA
GTCTATTAATTGTTGCCGGGAAGCTAGAGTAAGTAGTTCGCCAGTTAATAGTTTGCGCAACGTTGTTGCC
ATTGCTACAGGCATCGTGGTGTCACGCTCGTCGTTTGGTATGGCTTCATTCAGCTCCGGTTCCCAACGAT
CAAGGCGAGTTACATGATCCCCCATGTTGTGCAAAAAAGCGGTTAGCTCCTTCGGTCCTCCGATCGTTGT
CAGAAGTAAGTTGGCCGCAGTGTTATCACTCATGGTTATGGCAGCACTGCATAATTCTCTTACTGTCATG
CCATCCGTAAGATGCTTTTCTGTGACTGGTGAGTACTCAACCAAGTCATTCTGAGAATAGTGTATGCGGC
GACCGAGTTGCTCTTGCCCGGCGTCAATACGGGATAATACCGCGCCACATAGCAGAACTTTAAAAGTGCT
CATCATTGGAAAACGTTCTTCGGGGCGAAAACTCTCAAGGATCTTACCGCTGTTGAGATCCAGTTCGATG
TAACCCACTCGTGCACCCAACTGATCTTCAGCATCTTTTACTTTCACCAGCGTTTCTGGGTGAGCAAAAA
CAGGAAGGCAAAATGCCGCAAAAAAGGGAATAAGGGCGACACGGAAATGTTGAATACTCATACTCTTCCT
TTTTCAATATTATTGAAGCATTTATCAGGGTTATTGTCTCATGAGCGGATACATATTTGAATGTATTTAG
AAAAATAAACAAATAGGGGTTCCGCGCACATTTCCCCGAAAAGTGCCACCTGACGTC
Features (pLannotate 1.2.2; 27 found; start..end, strand, type, name):
      1..42      +  CDS            V5 tag: epitope tag from simian virus 5
     70..122     -  misc_feature   bom (fragment): basis of mobility region from pBR322
    277..656     +  enhancer       CMV enhancer: human cytomegalovirus immediate early enhancer
    729..746     -  promoter       CMV promoter (fragment): human cytomegalovirus (CMV) immediate early promoter
    809..860     +  promoter       CMVd2 promoter: truncated human cytomegalovirus (CMV) immediate early promoter that yields moderately reduced expression relative to the full-length promoter
    862..881     +  promoter       PLtetO-1 promoter (fragment): modified phage lambda PL promoter with tet operator sites (Lutz and Bujard, 1997)
    883..902     +  promoter       PLtetO-1 promoter (fragment): modified phage lambda PL promoter with tet operator sites (Lutz and Bujard, 1997)
    910..943     +  promoter       TRE3GV promoter (fragment): 3rd-generation Tet-responsive promoter that can be activated by binding of Tet-On® 3G, optimized for retroviral and lentiviral vectors
   1038..1058    +  CDS            FLAG (fragment): FLAG® epitope tag, followed by an enterokinase cleavage site
   1101..1125    +  protein_bind   attB1: mutant version of attB; recombination site for the Gateway® BP reaction BP Clonase™
   1140..4331    +  CDS            PUM2: PUM2_HUMAN - Also known as KIAA0235, PUMH2. Experimental evidence at protein level: Swiss-Prot protein existence level 1. Sequence-specific RNA-binding protein that acts as a post- transcriptional repressor by binding the 3'-UTR of mRNA targets. Binds to an RNA consensus sequence, the Pumilio Response Element (PRE), 5'- UGUANAUA-3', that is related to the Nanos Response Element (NRE) (, PubMed:21397187). Mediates post-transcriptional repression of transcripts via different mechanisms: acts via direct recruitment of the CCR4-POP2-NOT deadenylase leading to translational inhibition and mRNA degr
   4358..4382    -  protein_bind   attB2: mutant version of attB; recombination site for the Gateway® BP reaction BP Clonase™
   4435..4476    +  CDS            V5 tag: epitope tag from simian virus 5
   4520..4744    +  polyA_signal   bGH poly(A) signal: bovine growth hormone polyadenylation signal
   4748..4769    +  promoter       SV40 promoter (fragment): SV40 enhancer and early promoter
   4790..5023    +  rep_origin     f1 ori (fragment) (sequence partly withheld): f1 bacteriophage origin of replication; arrow indicates direction of (+) strand synthesis
   5028..5075    +  protein_bind   FRT: FLP-mediated recombination occurs in the 8-bp core sequence TCTAGAAA (Turan and Bode, 2011). FLP recombinase from the Saccharomyces cerevisiae 2μ plasmid
   5083..6105    +  CDS            HygR: aminoglycoside phosphotransferase from E. coli; aph(4)-Ia; confers resistance to hygromycin
   6115..6240    +  CDS            ble (fragment): BLE_KLEPN - Experimental evidence at protein level: Swiss-Prot protein existence level 1. Binding protein with a strong affinity to the bleomycin family of antibiotics. Binds to CL990; an antimitotic-antibiotic compound. From Klebsiella pneumoniae.
   6235..6356    +  polyA_signal   SV40 poly(A) signal: SV40 polyadenylation signal
   6429..6445    -  protein_bind   lac operator: The lac repressor binds to the lac operator to inhibit transcription in E. coli. This inhibition can be relieved by adding lactose or isopropyl-β-D-thiogalactopyranoside (IPTG). lac repressor encoded by lacI
   6453..6483    -  promoter       lac promoter: promoter for the E. coli lac operon
   6498..6519    -  protein_bind   CAP binding site: CAP binding activates transcription in the presence of cAMP. E. coli catabolite activator protein
   6532..6624    -  CDS            lacI (fragment): lac repressor; lacI; The lac repressor binds to the lac operator to inhibit transcription in E. coli. This inhibition can be relieved by adding lactose or isopropyl-β-D-thiogalactopyranoside (IPTG).
   6807..7395    -  rep_origin     ori: high-copy-number ColE1/pMB1/pBR322/pUC origin of replication
   7566..8426    -  CDS            AmpR: β-lactamase; bla; confers resistance to ampicillin, carbenicillin, and related antibiotics
   8427..8531    -  promoter       AmpR promoter: bla
