[The description below was written by a language model from this plasmid's Addgene catalogue record and pLannotate feature annotations shown in this document.]
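Description:
pFRT/FLAG/HA-DEST PUM2 is a mammalian expression plasmid of about 8.6 kb, made by Gateway recombination of the human Pumilio homolog 2 (PUM2) coding sequence into the pFRT/FLAG/HA-DEST destination backbone. It is propagated in E. coli as a high-copy plasmid through a ColE1/pUC-type origin and selected with ampicillin via the bla gene. A fragment of the f1 origin is also annotated.

The roughly 3.2 kb PUM2 open reading frame lies between attB1 and attB2 sites, the recombination scars that the depositor notes do not affect function. Upstream are the CMV enhancer and a CMV core promoter followed by two short matches to tet operator-containing promoters, which suggests a tetracycline-regulatable CMV/TetO2 arrangement, although the catalogue fields do not say this explicitly. The backbone supplies an N-terminal FLAG-HA tandem tag. The feature table detects only the FLAG portion, and it also flags V5 epitope sequences, including one downstream of attB2; whether that one is translated is not stated. The bovine growth hormone polyadenylation signal terminates the transcript.

Downstream, an FRT site sits directly in front of a hygromycin resistance coding sequence with an SV40 poly(A) signal and no complete promoter of its own. This layout is typical of vectors designed for FLP-mediated integration into a pre-existing genomic FRT site, where correct insertion activates hygromycin resistance and yields isogenic stable cell lines.

PUM2 is a sequence-specific RNA-binding protein that represses target mRNAs through 3′-UTR elements. The associated publication concerns transcriptome-wide mapping of RNA-binding protein target sites by PAR-CLIP, consistent with use of the tagged protein for immunoprecipitation of crosslinked RNA.
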