Addgene plasmid #40292: pFRT/FLAG/HA-DEST PUM2
Depositing lab: Thomas Tuschl. Depositing organization: Rockefeller University. Publication: Transcriptome-wide identification of RNA-binding protein and microRNA target sites by PAR-CLIP. Hafner M, Landthaler M, Burger L, Khorshid M, Hausser J, Berninger P, Rothballer A, Ascano M Jr, Jungkamp AC, Munschauer M, Ulrich A, Wardle GS, Dewell S, Zavolan M, Tuschl T. Cell. 2010 Apr 2;141(1):129-41. 10.1016/j.cell.2010.03.009 PubMed 20371350.
Backbone
  Vector backbone: pFRT/FLAG/HA-DEST
  Backbone size w/o insert (bp): 5372
  Total vector size (bp): 8567
  Vector type: Mammalian Expression
Growth in bacteria
  Bacterial resistance: Ampicillin, 100 μg/mL
  Growth temperature: 37°C
  Growth strain: DH5alpha
  Copy number: High Copy
Gene/Insert
  Gene/Insert name: Pumilio homolog 2 (alt name: PUM2)
  Species: H. sapiens (human)
  Insert size (bp): 3195
  GenBank ID: NM_015317
  Entrez Gene: PUM2 (a.k.a. PUMH2, PUML2)
  Tag / fusion protein: FLAG-HA (N terminal on backbone)
  Cloning method: Gateway Cloning
  Sequencing primers: 5′ CMV; 3′ BGHR
Terms and licenses: Academic/Nonprofit Terms; Industry Terms: Not Available to Industry
Depositor comments: Note that there are some cloning scars flanking the insert (see Addgene sequence), but they will not affect plasmid function.
How to cite: pFRT/FLAG/HA-DEST PUM2 was a gift from Thomas Tuschl (Addgene plasmid # 40292 ; http://n2t.net/addgene:40292 ; RRID:Addgene_40292)
