>Addgene plasmid #40292 | pFRT/FLAG/HA-DEST PUM2 | addgene partial sequence | sequence record 53838 | CMV-F 5'-CGCAAATGGGCGGTAGGCGTG-3'
GAGCTCTCTGGCTAACTAGAGAACCCACTGCTTACTGGCTTATCGAAATTAATACGACTCACTATAGGGA
GACCCAAGCTGGCTAGCGAGCTCGGTCGATCCATCGATAGTGTGGTGGAATTCTGATCGCCGCCGCCATG
GACTACAAGGACGACGATGACAAGTACCCTTATGACGTGCCCGATTACGCTTTGAACCAGATATCAACAA
GTTTGTACAAAAAAGCAGGCTCCACCATGGGAACCATGAATCATGATTTTCAAGCTCTTGCATTAGAATC
TCGGGGAATGGGAGAGCTTTTGCCTACCAAAAAGTTTTGGGAACCTGATGATTCAACAAAAGATGGACAA
AAAGGCATATTTCTTGGGGATGATGAATGGAGAGAGACTGCATGGGGAGCTTCTCACCATTCAATGTCCC
AGCCTATTATGGTACAGAGAAGATCTGGACAGGGTTTTCATGGAAACAGTGAAGTAAATGCAATACTGTC
TCCGCGATCAGAAAGTGGAGGCCTTGGTGTGAGCATGGTAGAATATGTATTAAGTTCTTCTCCTGCTGAT
AAATTGGATTCTCGATTTAGGAAGGGAAATTTTGGCACTAGAGATGCTGAAACAGATGGACCTGAGAAAG
GAGATCAAAAAGGCAAGGCTTCTCCATTTGAGGAGGACCAAAACAGAGACCTTAAACAAGGAGATGATGA
TGATTCTAAAATAAATGGCAGAGGTTTGCCAAATGGAATGGATGCCGATTGCAAAGATTTTAATCGTACT
CCTGGAAGTCGTCAAGCCTCTCCAACTGAAGTAGTTGAGCGCTTGG
