>Addgene plasmid #40292 | pFRT/FLAG/HA-DEST PUM2 | addgene partial sequence | sequence record 53839 | BGH-rev 5'-TAGAAGGCACAGTCGAGG-3'
TAGACTCGAGCGTAGAATCGAGACCGAGGAGAGGGTTAGGGATAGGCTTACCTTCGAACCGCGGGCCCTC
TAGACTTGAGCGGCCGCCACTGTGCTGGATATCAACCACTTTGTACAAGAAAGCTGGGTCTAGATATCTC
GAGTGCGGCCGCTTACAGCATTCCATTTGGTGGTCCTCCAATAGGTCCTAGGTCCGGGCTATTCTTCAAA
TAATACTTTTCCAACTTGGCCAGTATATGCTTCCCGTATGTGTATTTGCGCAAAGTAGTAATGTGAGGTC
GAATCTTGTGCATGATTATCTTTCTCTGAGCAGGTTCAGCCATATCAATCATCTTTTGAACCACGTAATT
GGCATACTGGTCCTTCATCATGGTGTATAAGGCACTGTGAGGACCATCATTCTGGCAGCAAACCTCGTCA
ATCAGTAAAGCTCTCTCAGCACGGGAGGCATGAGTAACACACTTTTCTACTACATTGCTGGCAAATTTGT
GTTGACTCAGGGCTAAAACCTTTCCCCTGATTTCGGAAACAATTTTGCTCTTGTCTTCAGGTCGACCGTG
TTCCAGTACATGCTGAATAACATAATTGCCATACTGATCCTGTACCAACTGCTCTGTATGTTGGTGGAGT
TCTTCTAAGATAGGTAAGGTCTGTTCTGCAGTGCAATGCTCTAGGATGCGCTGAATTACTCTGCAGCCAT
AAGGATGAGTTGAAAGCACAAATACTTGTCCCTTGAAAGCATCAATGATGAACTGTAGTGACTGTGGCTG
AACACATTCGATACATTTTTGTACAACATGGTTTCCATTCTGATCTTTCACACATTTGAGCACATGACCA
TCCAGCTCCTTTACCATTTCACTCTGCTGGTCAGAAGAAATAGATTCTAATGCTTTCTGAATAACGCGGC
AGCCATA
